>Addgene plasmid #123499 | pMK-Prrn (N. tabacum) APrrn9 | depositor partial sequence | sequence record 235621 | Prrn (N. tabacum) APrrn9
GCTCCCCCGCCGTCGTTCAATGAGAATGGATAAGAGGCTCGTGGGATTTACGTGAGGGGGCAGGGATGGC
TATGATTCTGGGAGCGAACTCCGGGCGAATACGAAGCGCTTGGATACAGTTGTAGGGAGGGATTT
