LOCUS       Exported 2468 bp ds-DNA circular SYN 13-MAY-2021
DEFINITION  MoChlo kit.
ACCESSION   .
VERSION     .
KEYWORDS    pMK-Prrn (N. tabacum) APrrn9
SOURCE      synthetic DNA construct
  ORGANISM  synthetic DNA construct
REFERENCE   1 (bases 1 to 2468)
  AUTHORS   Occhialini A, Piatek A, Pfotenhauer AC, Frazier TP, Stewart CN,
            Lenaghan S
  TITLE     MoChlo: A versatile modular cloning toolbox for chloroplast
            biotechnology.
  JOURNAL   Plant Physiol. 2019 Jan 24. pii: pp.18.01220. doi:
            10.1104/pp.18.01220.
  PUBMED    30679266
REFERENCE   2 (bases 1 to 2468)
  AUTHORS   .
  TITLE     Direct Submission
  JOURNAL   Exported May 13, 2021 from SnapGene Server 1.1.58
            http://www.snapgene.com
FEATURES             Location/Qualifiers
     source          1..2468
                     /organism="synthetic DNA construct"
                     /mol_type="other DNA"
     primer_bind     278..300
                     /label=M13/pUC Forward
                     /note="In lacZ gene"
     primer_bind     292..309
                     /label=M13 Forward
                     /note="In lacZ gene. Also called M13-F20 or M13 (-21)
                     Forward"
     primer_bind     293..309
                     /label=M13 fwd
                     /note="common sequencing primer, one of multiple similar
                     variants"
     primer_bind     320..339
                     /label=T7
                     /note="T7 promoter, forward primer"
     promoter        320..338
                     /label=T7 promoter
                     /note="promoter for bacteriophage T7 RNA polymerase"
     CDS             343..354
                     /codon_start=1
                     /product="Factor Xa recognition and cleavage site"
                     /label=Factor Xa site
                     /translation="IEGR"
     primer_bind     complement(674..691)
                     /label=L4440
                     /note="L4440 vector, forward primer"
     rep_origin      complement(784..1372)
                     /direction=LEFT
                     /label=ori
                     /note="high-copy-number ColE1/pMB1/pBR322/pUC origin of
                     replication"
     primer_bind     complement(864..883)
                     /label=pBR322ori-F
                     /note="pBR322 origin, forward primer"
     CDS             complement(1546..2340)
                     /codon_start=1
                     /product="aminoglycoside phosphotransferase"
                     /label=NeoR/KanR
                     /note="confers resistance to neomycin, kanamycin, and G418
                     (Geneticin(R))"
                     /translation="MIEQDGLHAGSPAAWVERLFGYDWAQQTIGCSDAAVFRLSAQGRP
                     VLFVKTDLSGALNELQDEAARLSWLATTGVPCAAVLDVVTEAGRDWLLLGEVPGQDLLS
                     SHLAPAEKVSIMADAMRRLHTLDPATCPFDHQAKHRIERARTRMEAGLVDQDDLDEEHQ
                     GLAPAELFARLKASMPDGEDLVVTHGDACLPNIMVENGRFSGFIDCGRLGVADRYQDIA
                     LATRDIAEELGGEWADRFLVLYGIAAPDSQRIAFYRLLDEFF"
     promoter        complement(2341..2445)
                     /gene="bla"
                     /label=AmpR promoter
ORIGIN
        1 ctaaattgta agcgttaata ttttgttaaa attcgcgtta aatttttgtt aaatcagctc
       61 attttttaac caataggccg aaatcggcaa aatcccttat aaatcaaaag aatagaccga
      121 gatagggttg agtggccgct acagggcgct cccattcgcc attcaggctg cgcaactgtt
      181 gggaagggcg tttcggtgcg ggcctcttcg ctattacgcc agctggcgaa agggggatgt
      241 gctgcaaggc gattaagttg ggtaacgcca gggttttccc agtcacgacg ttgtaaaacg
      301 acggccagtg agcgcgacgt aatacgactc actatagggc gaattgaagg aaggccgtca
      361 aggccacgtg tcttgtccag agctcggtct caggaggctc ccccgccgtc gttcaatgag
      421 aatggataag aggctcgtgg gatttacgtg agggggcagg gatggctatg attctgggag
      481 cgaactccgg gcgaatacga agcgcttgga tacagttgta gggagggatt ttacttgaga
      541 ccggtacctg gagcacaaga ctggcctcat gggccttcct ttcactgccc gctttccagt
      601 cgggaaacct gtcgtgccag ctgcattaac atggtcatag ctgtttcctt gcgtattggg
      661 cgctctccgc ttcctcgctc actgactcgc tgcgctcggt cgttcgggta aagcctgggg
      721 tgcctaatga gcaaaaggcc agcaaaaggc caggaaccgt aaaaaggccg cgttgctggc
      781 gtttttccat aggctccgcc cccctgacga gcatcacaaa aatcgacgct caagtcagag
      841 gtggcgaaac ccgacaggac tataaagata ccaggcgttt ccccctggaa gctccctcgt
      901 gcgctctcct gttccgaccc tgccgcttac cggatacctg tccgcctttc tcccttcggg
      961 aagcgtggcg ctttctcata gctcacgctg taggtatctc agttcggtgt aggtcgttcg
     1021 ctccaagctg ggctgtgtgc acgaaccccc cgttcagccc gaccgctgcg ccttatccgg
     1081 taactatcgt cttgagtcca acccggtaag acacgactta tcgccactgg cagcagccac
     1141 tggtaacagg attagcagag cgaggtatgt aggcggtgct acagagttct tgaagtggtg
     1201 gcctaactac ggctacacta gaagaacagt atttggtatc tgcgctctgc tgaagccagt
     1261 taccttcgga aaaagagttg gtagctcttg atccggcaaa caaaccaccg ctggtagcgg
     1321 tggttttttt gtttgcaagc agcagattac gcgcagaaaa aaaggatctc aagaagatcc
     1381 tttgatcttt tctacggggt ctgacgctca gtggaacgaa aactcacgtt aagggatttt
     1441 ggtcatgaga ttatcaaaaa ggatcttcac ctagatcctt ttaaattaaa aatgaagttt
     1501 taaatcaatc taaagtatat atgagtaaac ttggtctgac agttattaga aaaattcatc
     1561 cagcagacga taaaacgcaa tacgctggct atccggtgcc gcaatgccat acagcaccag
     1621 aaaacgatcc gcccattcgc cgcccagttc ttccgcaata tcacgggtgg ccagcgcaat
     1681 atcctgataa cgatccgcca cgcccagacg gccgcaatca ataaagccgc taaaacggcc
     1741 attttccacc ataatgttcg gcaggcacgc atcaccatgg gtcaccacca gatcttcgcc
     1801 atccggcatg ctcgctttca gacgcgcaaa cagctctgcc ggtgccaggc cctgatgttc
     1861 ttcatccaga tcatcctgat ccaccaggcc cgcttccata cgggtacgcg cacgttcaat
     1921 acgatgtttc gcctgatgat caaacggaca ggtcgccggg tccagggtat gcagacgacg
     1981 catggcatcc gccataatgc tcactttttc tgccggcgcc agatggctag acagcagatc
     2041 ctgacccggc acttcgccca gcagcagcca atcacggccc gcttcggtca ccacatccag
     2101 caccgccgca cacggaacac cggtggtggc cagccagctc agacgcgccg cttcatcctg
     2161 cagctcgttc agcgcaccgc tcagatcggt tttcacaaac agcaccggac gaccctgcgc
     2221 gctcagacga aacaccgccg catcagagca gccaatggtc tgctgcgccc aatcatagcc
     2281 aaacagacgt tccacccacg ctgccgggct acccgcatgc aggccatcct gttcaatcat
     2341 actcttcctt tttcaatatt attgaagcat ttatcagggt tattgtctca tgagcggata
     2401 catatttgaa tgtatttaga aaaataaaca aataggggtt ccgcgcacat ttccccgaaa
     2461 agtgccac
//
